Addgene plasmid #205103: ARHGEF2A-c055
Purpose: ARHGEF2 protein expression
Depositing lab: Paul Brennan. Depositing organization: University of Oxford.
Backbone
  Vector backbone: pNIC28-Bsa4
  Backbone size w/o insert (bp): 5354
  Vector type: Bacterial Expression
Growth in bacteria
  Bacterial resistance: Kanamycin, 50 μg/mL
  Growth temperature: 37°C
  Growth strain: DH5alpha
  Copy number: High Copy
Gene/Insert
  Gene/Insert name: ARHGEF2 (alt name: KIAA0651)
  Species: H. sapiens (human)
  Mutation: WT
  Entrez Gene: ARHGEF2 (a.k.a. GEF, GEF-H1, GEFH1, LFP40, Lfc, NEDMHM, P40)
  Tag / fusion protein: 6His-TEV (N terminal on insert)
  Cloning method: Ligation Independent Cloning
Terms and licenses: Academic/Nonprofit Terms; Industry Terms: Not Available to Industry
Depositor comments: Encodes residues 209-448 (DH domain)
How to cite: ARHGEF2A-c055 was a gift from Paul Brennan (Addgene plasmid # 205103 ; http://n2t.net/addgene:205103 ; RRID:Addgene_205103)
