[The description below was written by a language model from this plasmid's Addgene catalogue record and pLannotate feature annotations shown in this document.]
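Description:
ARHGEF2A-c055 is a bacterial expression plasmid built on the pNIC28-Bsa4 backbone, a pET-style vector designed for ligation-independent cloning, and it carries a fragment of human ARHGEF2 (also known as GEF-H1 or KIAA0651). According to the depositor, the wild-type insert encodes residues 209–448, corresponding to the DH (Dbl homology) domain, the catalytic module through which this guanine nucleotide exchange factor promotes GDP-to-GTP exchange on Rho GTPases. The insert is fused at its N terminus to a hexahistidine tag followed by a TEV protease site, allowing metal-affinity purification and subsequent tag removal. The feature table does not annotate this N-terminal tag separately, although there is unannotated space between the ribosome binding site and the ARHGEF2 coding fragment. It does flag a short His-tag fragment and a fragment of a T7 gene 10-derived sequence downstream of the insert. These look like vector remnants, and the record does not indicate that they are part of the expressed protein.

Expression is driven by a T7 promoter with an adjacent lac operator and the T7 gene 10 ribosome binding site, ending at a T7 terminator. The plasmid-borne lacI gene supplies repressor, so transcription is IPTG-inducible in hosts that provide T7 RNA polymerase. The plasmid is propagated through a ColE1/pMB1-type origin with neighbouring bom and rop elements. The catalogue lists it as high copy, although rop normally moderates copy number. Selection is by kanamycin resistance. An f1 origin and residual tetracycline-resistance gene fragments are also present as backbone legacy. The stated purpose is recombinant production of the ARHGEF2 DH domain.
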