Features (pLannotate 1.2.2; 19 found; start..end, strand, type, name):
    602..679     -  promoter       lacI promoter: lacI
    687..966     -  CDS            TcR (fragment): tetracycline efflux protein; tet; confers resistance to tetracycline
    988..1006    +  promoter       T7 promoter: promoter for bacteriophage T7 RNA polymerase
   1007..1031    +  protein_bind   lac operator: The lac repressor binds to the lac operator to inhibit transcription in E. coli. This inhibition can be relieved by adding lactose or isopropyl-β-D-thiogalactopyranoside (IPTG). lac repressor encoded by lacI
   1046..1068    +  RBS            RBS: efficient ribosome binding site from bacteriophage T7 gene 10 (Olins and Rangwala, 1989)
   1121..1873    +  CDS            ARHGEF2 (fragment): ARHG2_HUMAN - Also known as KIAA0651, LFP40. Experimental evidence at protein level: Swiss-Prot protein existence level 1. Activates Rho-GTPases by promoting the exchange of GDP for GTP. May be involved in epithelial barrier permeability, cell motility and polarization, dendritic spine morphology, antigen presentation, leukemic cell differentiation, cell cycle regulation, innate immune response, and cancer. Binds Rac-GTPases, but does not seem to promote nucleotide exchange activity toward Rac-GTPases, which was uniquely reported in PubMed:9857026. May stimulate instead the cortical activity o
   1939..1956    +  CDS            9xHis (fragment): 9xHis affinity tag
   1966..2015    +  CDS            SET1 (fragment): solubility-enhancement tag derived from T7 phage gene 10B
   2023..2070    +  terminator     T7 terminator: transcription terminator for bacteriophage T7 RNA polymerase
   2107..2535    +  rep_origin     f1 ori (sequence partly withheld): f1 bacteriophage origin of replication; arrow indicates direction of (+) strand synthesis
   2588..2645    +  promoter       AmpR promoter (fragment): bla
   2654..3469    -  CDS            KanR: aminoglycoside phosphotransferase; aph(3')-Ia; confers resistance to kanamycin in bacteria or G418 (Geneticin®) in eukaryotes
   3591..4179    +  rep_origin     ori: high-copy-number ColE1/pMB1/pBR322/pUC origin of replication
   4365..4504    -  misc_feature   bom: basis of mobility region from pBR322
   4606..4797    -  CDS            rop: Rop protein, which maintains plasmids at low copy number; rop
   4814..5194    +  CDS            YPB1_ECOLX: Protein predicted: Swiss-Prot protein existence level 4. From Escherichia coli.
   5266..5557    -  CDS            TcR (fragment): tetracycline efflux protein; tet; confers resistance to tetracycline
   5572..5593    -  protein_bind   CAP binding site: CAP binding activates transcription in the presence of cAMP. E. coli catabolite activator protein
   5606..601     -  CDS            lacI (across the origin): lac repressor; lacI; The lac repressor binds to the lac operator to inhibit transcription in E. coli. This inhibition can be relieved by adding lactose or isopropyl-β-D-thiogalactopyranoside (IPTG).
>Addgene plasmid #205103 | ARHGEF2A-c055 | addgene full sequence | sequence record 412139 | Addgene NGS Result
AGCCAGCCAGACGCAGACGCGCCGAGACAGAACTTAATGGGCCCGCTAACAGCGCGATTTGCTGGTGACC
CAATGCGACCAGATGCTCCACGCCCAGTCGCGTACCGTCTTCATGGGAGAAAATAATACTGTTGATGGGT
GTCTGGTCAGAGACATCAAGAAATAACGCCGGAACATTAGTGCAGGCAGCTTCCACAGCAATGGCATCCT
GGTCATCCAGCGGATAGTTAATGATCAGCCCACTGACGCGTTGCGCGAGAAGATTGTGCACCGCCGCTTT
ACAGGCTTCGACGCCGCTTCGTTCTACCATCGACACCACCACGCTGGCACCCAGTTGATCGGCGCGAGAT
TTAATCGCCGCGACAATTTGCGACGGCGCGTGCAGGGCCAGACTGGAGGTGGCAACGCCAATCAGCAACG
ACTGTTTGCCCGCCAGTTGTTGTGCCACGCGGTTGGGAATGTAATTCAGCTCCGCCATCGCCGCTTCCAC
TTTTTCCCGCGTTTTCGCAGAAACGTGGCTGGCCTGGTTCACCACGCGGGAAACGGTCTGATAAGAGACA
CCGGCATACTCTGCGACATCGTATAACGTTACTGGTTTCACATTCACCACCCTGAATTGACTCTCTTCCG
GGCGCTATCATGCCATACCGCGAAAGGTTTTGCGCCATTCGATGGTGTCCGGGATCTCGACGCTCTCCCT
TATGCGACTCCTGCATTAGGAAGCAGCCCAGTAGTAGGTTGAGGCCGTTGAGCACCGCCGCCGCAAGGAA
TGGTGCATGCAAGGAGATGGCGCCCAACAGTCCCCCGGCCACGGGGCCTGCCACCATACCCACGCCGAAA
CAAGCGCTCATGAGCCCGAAGTGGCGAGCCCGATCTTCCCCATCGGTGATGTCGGCGATATAGGCGCCAG
CAACCGCACCTGTGGCGCCGGTGATGCCGGCCACGATGCGTCCGGCGTAGAGGATCGAGATCTCGATCCC
GCGAAATTAATACGACTCACTATAGGGGAATTGTGAGCGGATAACAATTCCCCTCTAGAAATAATTTTGT
TTAACTTTAAGAAGGAGATATACATATGCACCATCATCATCATCATTCTTCTGGTGTAGATCTGGGTACC
GAGAACCTGTACTTCCAATCCATGGAGATGGATGAAAAGGACTTTGCAGCGGATTCCTGGTCATTAGCCG
TTGATAGCTCTTTTTTGCAACAGCACAAAAAGGAAGTTATGAAGCAACAAGACGTTATCTACGAACTGAT
CCAGACCGAGTTACATCATGTTCGTACTCTGAAAATCATGACCCGTTTGTTTCGCACCGGCATGCTGGAG
GAGCTTCACCTGGAACCGGGTGTCGTCCAGGGTCTGTTTCCGTGTGTTGACGAATTGTCCGACATCCACA
CCCGCTTCCTGTCTCAACTGTTGGAGCGTCGCCGTCAAGCCCTGTGTCCGGGTAGCACCCGTAACTTTGT
TATTCACCGCCTAGGCGACCTGCTCATTAGCCAGTTTAGCGGCCCGAGCGCAGAACAGATGTGTAAAACA
TATAGCGAGTTCTGCAGCCGCCACAGCAAGGCATTGAAGCTTTACAAAGAACTTTACGCCCGCGACAAAC
GTTTTCAGCAGTTCATTCGTAAGGTGACCCGTCCGGCTGTGCTCAAGCGCCACGGCGTGCAGGAGTGCAT
TCTGCTGGTGACCCAGCGTATTACCAAATACCCGCTGCTTATCTCTAGAATCCTGCAGCACAGCCATGGT
ATTGAAGAGGAGCGCCAAGACCTGACGACCGCGTTGGGCCTGGTTAAAGAACTGCTGTCTAATGTCGACG
AGGGCATTTATCAGTTGGAAAAGGGTGCACGTCTGCAAGAGATTTACAATCGTTAACAGTAAAGGTGGAT
ACGGATCCGAATTCGAGCTCCGTCGACAAGCTTGCGGCCGCACTCGAGCACCACCACCACCACCACTGAG
ATCCGGCTGCTAACAAAGCCCGAAAGGAAGCTGAGTTGGCTGCTGCCACCGCTGAGCAATAACTAGCATA
ACCCCTTGGGGCCTCTAAACGGGTCTTGAGGGGTTTTTTGCTGAAAGGAGGAACTATATCCGGATTGGCG
AATGGG
[124 nt withheld, positions 2107-2230]
C
[91 nt withheld, positions 2232-2322]
A
[49 nt withheld, positions 2324-2372]
CCTTTGACGTTGGAGTCCACGTTCTTT
[37 nt withheld, positions 2400-2436]
ACCCTATCTCGGTCTATTCTTTTGATTTATAAGGGATTTTGCCGATTTCGGCCTATTGGTTAAAAAATGA
GCTGATTTAACAAAAATTTAACGCGAATTTTAACAAAATATTAACGCTTACAATTTAGGTGGCACTTTTC
GGGGAAATGTGCGCGGAACCCCTATTTGTTTATTTTTCTAAATACATTCAAATATGTATCCGCTCATGAA
TTAATTCTTAGAAAAACTCATCGAGCATCAAATGAAACTGCAATTTATTCATATCAGGATTATCAATACC
ATATTTTTGAAAAAGCCGTTTCTGTAATGAAGGAGAAAACTCACCGAGGCAGTTCCATAGGATGGCAAGA
TCCTGGTATCGGTCTGCGATTCCGACTCGTCCAACATCAATACAACCTATTAATTTCCCCTCGTCAAAAA
TAAGGTTATCAAGTGAGAAATCACCATGAGTGACGACTGAATCCGGTGAGAATGGCAAAAGTTTATGCAT
TTCTTTCCAGACTTGTTCAACAGGCCAGCCATTACGCTCGTCATCAAAATCACTCGCATCAACCAAACCG
TTATTCATTCGTGATTGCGCCTGAGCGAGACGAAATACGCGATCGCTGTTAAAAGGACAATTACAAACAG
GAATCGAATGCAACCGGCGCAGGAACACTGCCAGCGCATCAACAATATTTTCACCTGAATCAGGATATTC
TTCTAATACCTGGAATGCTGTTTTCCCGGGGATCGCAGTGGTGAGTAACCATGCATCATCAGGAGTACGG
ATAAAATGCTTGATGGTCGGAAGAGGCATAAATTCCGTCAGCCAGTTTAGTCTGACCATCTCATCTGTAA
CATCATTGGCAACGCTACCTTTGCCATGTTTCAGAAACAACTCTGGCGCATCGGGCTTCCCATACAATCG
ATAGATTGTCGCACCTGATTGCCCGACATTATCGCGAGCCCATTTATACCCATATAAATCAGCATCCATG
TTGGAATTTAATCGCGGCCTAGAGCAAGACGTTTCCCGTTGAATATGGCTCATAACACCCCTTGTATTAC
TGTTTATGTAAGCAGACAGTTTTATTGTTCATGACCAAAATCCCTTAACGTGAGTTTTCGTTCCACTGAG
CGTCAGACCCCGTAGAAAAGATCAAAGGATCTTCTTGAGATCCTTTTTTTCTGCGCGTAATCTGCTGCTT
GCAAACAAAAAAACCACCGCTACCAGCGGTGGTTTGTTTGCCGGATCAAGAGCTACCAACTCTTTTTCCG
AAGGTAACTGGCTTCAGCAGAGCGCAGATACCAAATACTGTCCTTCTAGTGTAGCCGTAGTTAGGCCACC
ACTTCAAGAACTCTGTAGCACCGCCTACATACCTCGCTCTGCTAATCCTGTTACCAGTGGCTGCTGCCAG
TGGCGATAAGTCGTGTCTTACCGGGTTGGACTCAAGACGATAGTTACCGGATAAGGCGCAGCGGTCGGGC
TGAACGGGGGGTTCGTGCACACAGCCCAGCTTGGAGCGAACGACCTACACCGAACTGAGATACCTACAGC
GTGAGCTATGAGAAAGCGCCACGCTTCCCGAAGGGAGAAAGGCGGACAGGTATCCGGTAAGCGGCAGGGT
CGGAACAGGAGAGCGCACGAGGGAGCTTCCAGGGGGAAACGCCTGGTATCTTTATAGTCCTGTCGGGTTT
CGCCACCTCTGACTTGAGCGTCGATTTTTGTGATGCTCGTCAGGGGGGCGGAGCCTATGGAAAAACGCCA
GCAACGCGGCCTTTTTACGGTTCCTGGCCTTTTGCTGGCCTTTTGCTCACATGTTCTTTCCTGCGTTATC
CCCTGATTCTGTGGATAACCGTATTACCGCCTTTGAGTGAGCTGATACCGCTCGCCGCAGCCGAACGACC
GAGCGCAGCGAGTCAGTGAGCGAGGAAGCGGAAGAGCGCCTGATGCGGTATTTTCTCCTTACGCATCTGT
GCGGTATTTCACACCGCAATGGTGCACTCTCAGTACAATCTGCTCTGATGCCGCATAGTTAAGCCAGTAT
ACACTCCGCTATCGCTACGTGACTGGGTCATGGCTGCGCCCCGACACCCGCCAACACCCGCTGACGCGCC
CTGACGGGCTTGTCTGCTCCCGGCATCCGCTTACAGACAAGCTGTGACCGTCTCCGGGAGCTGCATGTGT
CAGAGGTTTTCACCGTCATCACCGAAACGCGCGAGGCAGCTGCGGTAAAGCTCATCAGCGTGGTCGTGAA
GCGATTCACAGATGTCTGCCTGTTCATCCGCGTCCAGCTCGTTGAGTTTCTCCAGAAGCGTTAATGTCTG
GCTTCTGATAAAGCGGGCCATGTTAAGGGCGGTTTTTTCCTGTTTGGTCACTGATGCCTCCGTGTAAGGG
GGATTTCTGTTCATGGGGGTAATGATACCGATGAAACGAGAGAGGATGCTCACGATACGGGTTACTGATG
ATGAACATGCCCGGTTACTGGAACGTTGTGAGGGTAAACAACTGGCGGTATGGATGCGGCGGGACCAGAG
AAAAATCACTCAGGGTCAATGCCAGCGCTTCGTTAATACAGATGTAGGTGTTCCACAGGGTAGCCAGCAG
CATCCTGCGATGCAGATCCGGAACATAATGGTGCAGGGCGCTGACTTCCGCGTTTCCAGACTTTACGAAA
CACGGAAACCGAAGACCATTCATGTTGTTGCTCAGGTCGCAGACGTTTTGCAGCAGCAGTCGCTTCACGT
TCGCTCGCGTATCGGTGATTCATTCTGCTAACCAGTAAGGCAACCCCGCCAGCCTAGCCGGGTCCTCAAC
GACAGGAGCACGATCATGCGCACCCGTGGGGCCGCCATGCCGGCGATAATGGCCTGCTTCTCGCCGAAAC
GTTTGGTGGCGGGACCAGTGACGAAGGCTTGAGCGAGGGCGTGCAAGATTCCGAATACCGCAAGCGACAG
GCCGATCATCGTCGCGCTCCAGCGAAAGCGGTCCTCGCCGAAAATGACCCAGAGCGCTGCCGGCACCTGT
CCTACGAGTTGCATGATAAAGAAGACAGTCATAAGTGCGGCGACGATAGTCATGCCCCGCGCCCACCGGA
AGGAGCTGACTGGGTTGAAGGCTCTCAAGGGCATCGGTCGAGATCCCGGTGCCTAATGAGTGAGCTAACT
TACATTAATTGCGTTGCGCTCACTGCCCGCTTTCCAGTCGGGAAACCTGTCGTGCCAGCTGCATTAATGA
ATCGGCCAACGCGCGGGGAGAGGCGGTTTGCGTATTGGGCGCCAGGGTGGTTTTTCTTTTCACCAGTGAG
ACGGGCAACAGCTGATTGCCCTTCACCGCCTGGCCCTGAGAGAGTTGCAGCAAGCGGTCCACGCTGGTTT
GCCCCAGCAGGCGAAAATCCTGTTTGATGGTGGTTAACGGCGGGATATAACATGAGCTGTCTTCGGTATC
GTCGTATCCCACTACCGAGATATCCGCACCAACGCGCAGCCCGGACTCGGTAATGGCGCGCATTGCGCCC
AGCGCCATCTGATCGTTGGCAACCAGCATCGCAGTGGGAACGATGCCCTCATTCAGCATTTGCATGGTTT
GTTGAAAACCGGACATGGCACTCCAGTCGCCTTCCCGTTCCGCTATCGGCTGAATTTGATTGCGAGTGAG
ATATTTATGCC
