>Addgene plasmid #205103 | ARHGEF2A-c055 | depositor partial sequence | sequence record 399307 | ORF of expressed gene of interest
ATGCACCATCATCATCATCATTCTTCTGGTGTAGATCTGGGTACCGAGAACCTGTACTTCCAATCCATGG
AGATGGATGAAAAGGACTTTGCAGCGGATTCCTGGTCATTAGCCGTTGATAGCTCTTTTTTGCAACAGCA
CAAAAAGGAAGTTATGAAGCAACAAGACGTTATCTACGAACTGATCCAGACCGAGTTACATCATGTTCGT
ACTCTGAAAATCATGACCCGTTTGTTTCGCACCGGCATGCTGGAGGAGCTTCACCTGGAACCGGGTGTCG
TCCAGGGTCTGTTTCCGTGTGTTGACGAATTGTCCGACATCCACACCCGCTTCCTGTCTCAACTGTTGGA
GCGTCGCCGTCAAGCCCTGTGTCCGGGTAGCACCCGTAACTTTGTTATTCACCGCCTAGGCGACCTGCTC
ATTAGCCAGTTTAGCGGCCCGAGCGCAGAACAGATGTGTAAAACATATAGCGAGTTCTGCAGCCGCCACA
GCAAGGCATTGAAGCTTTACAAAGAACTTTACGCCCGCGACAAACGTTTTCAGCAGTTCATTCGTAAGGT
GACCCGTCCGGCTGTGCTCAAGCGCCACGGCGTGCAGGAGTGCATTCTGCTGGTGACCCAGCGTATTACC
AAATACCCGCTGCTTATCTCTAGAATCCTGCAGCACAGCCATGGTATTGAAGAGGAGCGCCAAGACCTGA
CGACCGCGTTGGGCCTGGTTAAAGAACTGCTGTCTAATGTCGACGAGGGCATTTATCAGTTGGAAAAGGG
TGCACGTCTGCAAGAGATTTACAATCGTTGA
